Addgene plasmid #196835: pOBD2 Pab1 E181R (123-204)
Purpose: Expresses Pab1 RRM2 fragment E181R fused to GAL4 DNA binding domain
Depositing lab: Stan Fields. Depositing organization: University of Washington. Publication: Combining natural sequence variation with high throughput mutational data to reveal protein interaction sites. Melamed D, Young DL, Miller CR, Fields S. PLoS Genet. 2015 Feb 11;11(2):e1004918. doi: 10.1371/journal.pgen.1004918. eCollection 2015 Feb. PubMed 25671604.
Backbone
  Vector backbone: pOBD2
  Backbone size w/o insert (bp): 7167
  Vector type: Yeast Expression
  Selectable markers: TRP1
Growth in bacteria
  Bacterial resistance: Ampicillin, 100 μg/mL
  Growth temperature: 37°C
  Growth strain: DH5alpha
  Copy number: Unknown
Gene/Insert
  Gene/Insert name: Pab1
  Species: S. cerevisiae (budding yeast)
  Insert size (bp): 241
  Mutation: 123-204 amino acids & E181R
  Entrez Gene: PAB1 (a.k.a. YER165W)
  Promoter: ADH
  Tag / fusion protein: Gal4 (N terminal on backbone)
  Cloning method: Restriction Enzyme; 5′ cloning site NcoI (unknown if destroyed); 3′ cloning site SalI (unknown if destroyed)
  Sequencing primers: 5′ Unknown
Terms and licenses: Academic/Nonprofit Terms; Industry Terms: Not Available to Industry
Depositor comments: pOBD2 + NcoI-PAB1(369-612 bp)-SalI. Expresses Pab1 RRM2 fragment with E181R mutation. Expresses Pab1 fragment fused to GAL4BD.
How to cite: pOBD2 Pab1 E181R (123-204) was a gift from Stan Fields (Addgene plasmid # 196835 ; http://n2t.net/addgene:196835 ; RRID:Addgene_196835)
