[The description below was written by a language model from this plasmid's Addgene catalogue record and pLannotate feature annotations shown in this document.]
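Description:
pOBD2 Pab1 E181R (123-204) is a yeast two-hybrid "bait" plasmid built on the pOBD2 backbone, a yeast expression shuttle vector. In Saccharomyces cerevisiae it is maintained through a CEN4/ARS1 element, which gives stable, low-copy centromeric propagation, and it is selected by TRP1 complementation of tryptophan auxotrophy (the annotation detects the TRP1 promoter, although the coding region itself was not called). In E. coli it replicates from a ColE1/pUC-type origin and is selected with ampicillin via the bla gene. The sequenced record is about 7.5 kb.

The expression cassette is driven by the yeast ADH1 promoter, which spans the numbering origin of the circular sequence, and ends at the ADH1 terminator. It encodes the GAL4 DNA-binding domain fused at its C-terminus to a short fragment of the yeast poly(A)-binding protein Pab1, covering amino acids 123–204. This fragment corresponds to the second RNA recognition motif (RRM2) and carries the E181R substitution. It was inserted between NcoI and SalI sites. A small segment annotated as GAL4 activation domain directly after the binding domain, along with short fragments called as lacZα, lacI, bom, ADH1 coding sequence, RMD1 and a predicted yeast ORF, are most likely backbone or flanking-sequence remnants rather than functional parts.

When co-expressed with a GAL4 activation domain fusion, the bait can reconstitute GAL4-dependent reporter transcription if the two partners interact. The associated work combined natural sequence variation with high-throughput mutational data to map protein interaction sites. This suggests the construct tests how the E181R change affects RRM2 binding, though the record does not name the interaction partner.
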