Features (pLannotate 1.2.2; 16 found; start..end, strand, type, name):
    536..976     +  CDS            GAL4 DNA binding domain: DNA binding domain of the GAL4 transcriptional activator; Saccharomyces cerevisiae GAL4 (truncated)
    977..1024    +  CDS            GAL4 activation domain (fragment): activation domain of the GAL4 transcriptional activator; Saccharomyces cerevisiae GAL4 (truncated)
   1052..1297    +  CDS            PAB1 (fragment): PABP_YEAST - Experimental evidence at protein level: Swiss-Prot protein existence level 1. Binds the poly(A) tail of mRNA. Appears to be an important mediator of the multiple roles of the poly(A) tail in mRNA biogenesis, stability and translation. In the nucleus, interacts with the nuclear cleavage factor IA (CFIA), which is required for both mRNA cleavage and polyadenylation. Is also required for efficient mRNA export to the cytoplasm. Acts in concert with a poly(A)-specific nuclease (PAN) to affect poly(A) tail shortening, which may occur concomitantly with either nucleocytoplasmic mRNA tran
   1555..1689    +  CDS            ADH1 (fragment): ADH1_YEAST - Also known as ADC1. Experimental evidence at protein level: Swiss-Prot protein existence level 1. This isozyme preferentially catalyzes the conversion of primary unbranched alcohols to their corresponding aldehydes. Also shows activity toward secondary alcohols. From Saccharomyces cerevisiae (strain ATCC 204508 / S288c) (Baker's yeast).
   1693..1880    +  terminator     ADH1 terminator: S. cerevisiae ADH1; transcription terminator for the S. cerevisiae alcohol dehydrogenase 1 (ADH1) gene
   2024..2090    +  CDS            lacZα (fragment): LacZα fragment of β-galactosidase; lacZ fragment
   2096..2147    -  misc_feature   bom (fragment): basis of mobility region from pBR322
   2152..2262    +  CDS            RMD1 (fragment): RMD1_YEAST - Experimental evidence at protein level: Swiss-Prot protein existence level 1. Required for sporulation where it is believed to have a role in meiotic nuclear division. From Saccharomyces cerevisiae (strain ATCC 204508 / S288c) (Baker's yeast).
   2710..3872    -  misc_feature   CEN/ARS: S. cerevisiae CEN4 centromere fused to the autonomously replicating sequence ARS1/ARS416
   4386..4487    -  promoter       TRP1 promoter: S. cerevisiae TRP1
   4593..4697    +  promoter       AmpR promoter: bla
   4698..5558    +  CDS            AmpR: β-lactamase; bla; confers resistance to ampicillin, carbenicillin, and related antibiotics
   5729..6317    +  rep_origin     ori: high-copy-number ColE1/pMB1/pBR322/pUC origin of replication
   6500..6553    +  CDS            lacI (fragment): lac repressor; lacI; The lac repressor binds to the lac operator to inhibit transcription in E. coli. This inhibition can be relieved by adding lactose or isopropyl-β-D-thiogalactopyranoside (IPTG).
   6603..6941    +  CDS            YO085_YEAST: Protein predicted: Swiss-Prot protein existence level 4. From Saccharomyces cerevisiae (strain ATCC 204508 / S288c) (Baker's yeast).
   7306..508     +  promoter       ADH1 promoter (across the origin): S. cerevisiae ADH1; promoter for alcohol dehydrogenase 1
>Addgene plasmid #196835 | pOBD2 Pab1 E181R (123-204) | addgene full sequence | sequence record 387517 | Addgene NGS Result
GTGGTACATAACGAACTAATACTGTAGCCCTAGACTTGATAGCCATCATCATATCGAAGTTTCACTACCC
TTTTTCCATTTGCCATCTATTGAAGTAATAATAGGCGCATGCAACTTCTTTTCTTTTTTTTTCTTTTCTC
TCTCCCCCGTTGTTGTCTCACCATATCCGCAATGACAAAAAAATGATGGAAGACACTAAAGGAAAAAATT
AACGACAAAGACAGCACCAACAGATGTCGTTGTTCCAGAGCTGATGAGGGGTATCTCGAAGCACACGAAA
CTTTTTCCTTCCTTCATTCACGCACACTACTCTCTAATGAGCAACGGTATACGGCCTTCCTTCCAGTTAC
TTGAATTTGAAATAAAAAAAAGTTTGCTGTCTTGCTATCAAGTATAAATAGACCTGCAATTATTAATCTT
TTGTTTCCTCGTCATTGTTCTCGTTCCCTTTCTTCCTTGTTTCTTTTTCTGCACAATATTTCAAGCTATA
CCAAGCATACAATCAACTCCAAGCTTGAAGCAAGCCTCCTGAAAGATGAAGCTACTGTCTTCTATCGAAC
AAGCATGCGATATTTGCCGACTTAAAAAGCTCAAGTGCTCCAAAGAAAAACCGAAGTGCGCCAAGTGTCT
GAAGAACAACTGGGAGTGTCGCTACTCTCCCAAAACCAAAAGGTCTCCGCTGACTAGGGCACATCTGACA
GAAGTGGAATCAAGGCTAGAAAGACTGGAACAGCTATTTCTACTGATTTTTCCTCGAGAAGACCTTGACA
TGATTTTGAAAATGGATTCTTTACAGGATATAAAAGCATTGTTAACAGGATTATTTGTACAAGATAATGT
GAATAAAGATGCCGTCACAGATAGATTGGCTTCAGTGGAGACTGATATGCCTCTAACATTGAGACAGCAT
AGAATAAGTGCGACATCATCATCGGAAGAGAGTAGTAACAAAGGTCAAAGACAGTTGACTGTATCGAACT
ATCTATTCGATGATGAAGATACCCCACCAAACCCAAAAAAAGAGATCGAATTCCAGCTGACCACCATGGC
AAAAGGATCCGGTAACATCTTTATCAAGAACTTGCACCCTGATATTGACAACAAGGCTTTGTATGACACT
TTCTCTGTGTTTGGTGACATCTTGTCCAGCAAGATTGCCACCGACGAAAACGGAAAATCCAAGGGTTTTG
GGTTTGTTCACTTCGAAGAAGAAGGTGCTGCCAAGAGAGCTATTGATGCTTTGAATGGTATGCTGTTGAA
CGGTCAAGAAATTTATGTTGCTCCTCACTTGTCTAGATGAGTCGACCTGCAGAGATCTATGAATCGTAGA
TACTGAAAAACCCCGCAAGTTCACTTCAACTGTGCATCGTGCACCATCTCAATTTCTTTCATTTATACAT
CGTTTTGCCTTCTTTTATGTAACTATACTCCTCTAAGTTTCAATCTTGGCCATGTAACCTCTGATCTATA
GAATTTTTTAAATGACTAGAATTAATGCCCATCTTTTTTTTGGACCTAAATTCTTCATGAAAATATATTA
CGAGGGCTTATTCAGAAGCTTTGGACTTCTTCGCCAGAGGTTTGGTCAAGTCTCCAATCAAGGTTGTCGG
CTTGTCTACCTTGCCAGAAATTTACGAAAAGATGGAAAAGGGTCAAATCGTTGGTAGATACGTTGTTGAC
ACTTCTAAATAAGCGAATTTCTTATGATTTATGATTTTTATTATTAAATAAGTTATAAAAAAAATAAGTG
TATACAAATTTTAAAGTGACTCTTAGGTTTTAAAACGAAAATTCTTATTCTTGAGTAACTCTTTCCTGTA
GGTCAGGTTGCTTTCTCAGGTATAGCATGAGGTCGCTCTTATTGACCACACCTCTACCGGCATGCCGAGC
AAATGCCTGCAAATCGCTCCCCATTTCACCCAATTGTAGATATGCTAACTCCAGCAATGAGTTGATGAAT
CTCGGTGTGTATTTTATGTCCTCAGAGGACAACACCTGTTGTAATCGTTCTTCCACACGGATCCTGGCGT
AATAGCGAAGAGGCCCGCACCGATCGCCCTTCCCAACAGTTGCGCAGCCTGAATGGCGAATGGCGCCTGA
TGCGGTATTTTCTCCTTACGCATCTGTGCGGTATTTCACACCGCATAATCGCTGGGCCATTCTCATGAAG
AATATCTTGAATTTATTGTCATATTACTAGTTGGTGTGGAAGTCCTAATATCGGTGATCAATATAGTGGT
TGACATGCTGGCTAGTCAACATTGAGCCTTTTGATCATGCAAATATATTACGGTATTTTACAATCAAATA
TCAAACTTAACTATTGACTTTATAACTTATTTAGGTGGTAACATTCTTATAAAAAAGAAAAAAATTACTG
CAAAACAGTACTAGCTTTTAACTTGTATCCTAGGTTATCTATGCTGTCTCACCATAGAGAATATTACCTA
TTTCAGAATGTATGTCCATGATTCGCCGGGTAAATACATATAATACACAAATCTGGCTTAATAAAGTCTA
TAATATATCTCATAAAGAAGTGCTAAATTGGCTAGTGCTATATATTTTTAAGAAAATTTCTTTTGACTAA
GTCCATATCGACTTTGTAAAAGTTCACATTAGCATACATATATTACACGAGCCAGAAATAGTAACTTTTG
CCTAAATCACAAATTGCAAAATTTAATTGCTTGCAAAAGGTCACATGCTTATAATCAACTTTTTTAAAAA
TTTAAAATACTTTTTTATTTTTTATTTTTAAACATAAATGAAATAATTTATTTATTGTTTATGATTACCG
AAACATAAAACCTGCTCAAGAAAAAGAAACTGTTTTGTCCTTGGAAAAAAAGCACTACCTAGGAGCGGCC
AAAATGCCGAGGCTTTCATAGCTTAAACTCTTTACAGAAAATAGGCATTATAGATCAGTTCGAGTTTTCT
TATTCTTCCTTCCGGTTTTATCGTCACAGTTTTACAGTAAATAAGTATCACCTCTTAGAGTTCGATGATA
AGCTGTCAAACATGAGAATTAATTCCACATGTTAAAATAGTGAAGGAGCATGTTCGGCACACAGTGGACC
GAACGTGGGGTAAGTGCACTAGGGTCCGGTTAAACGGATCTCGCATTGATGAGGCAACGCTAATTATCAA
CATATAGATTGTTATCTATCTGCATGAACACGAAATCTTTACTTGACGACTTGAGGCTGATGGTGTTTAT
GCAAAGAAACCACTGTGTTTAATATGTGTCACTGTTTGATATTACTGTCAGCGTAGAAGATAATAGTAAA
AGCGGTTAATAAGTGTATTTGAGATAAGTGTGATAAAGTTTTTACAGCGAAAAGACGATAAATACAAGAA
AATGATTACGAGGATACGGAGAGAGGTATGTACATGTGTATTTATATACTAAGCTGCCGGCGGTTGTTTG
CAAGACCGAGAAAAGGCTAGCAAGAATCGGGTCATTGTAGCGTATGCGCCTGTGAACATTCTCTTCAACA
AGTTTGATTCCATTGCGGTGAAATGGTAAAAGTCAACCCCCTGCGATGTATATTTTCCTGTACAATCAAT
CAAAAAGCCAAATGATTTAGCATTATCTTTACATCTTGTTATTTTACAGATTTTATGTTTAGATCTTTTA
TGCTTGCTTTTCAAAAGGCTTGCAGGCAAGTGCACAAACAATACTTAAATAAATACTACTCAGTAATAAC
CTATTTCTTAGCATTTTTGACGAAATTTGCTATTTTGTTAGAGTCTTTTACACCATTTGTCTCCACACCT
CCGCTTACATCAACACCAATAACGCCATTTAATCTAAGCGCATCACCAACATTTTCTGGCGTCAGTCCAC
CAGCTAACATAAAATGTAAGCTCTCGGGGCTCTCTTGCCTTCCAACCCAGTCAGAAATCGAGTTCCAATC
CAAAAGTTCACCTGTCCCACCTGCTTCTGAATCAAACAAGGGAATAAACGAATGAGGTTTCTGTGAAGCT
GCACTGAGTAGTATGTTGCAGTCTTTTGGAAATACGAGTCTTTTAATAACTGGCAAACCGAGGAACTCTT
GGTATTCTTGCCACGACTCATCTCCATGCAGTTGGACGATATCAATGCCGTAATCATTGACCAGAGCCAA
AACATCCTCCTTAGGTTGATTACGAAACACGCCAACCAAGTATTTCGGAGTGCCTGAACTATTTTTATAT
GCTTTTACAAGACTTGAAATTTTCCTTGCAATAACCGGGTCAATTGTTCTCTTTCTATTGGGCACACATA
TAATACCCAGCAAGTCAGCATCGGAATCTAGTGCACATTCTGCGGCCTCTGTGCTCTGCAAGCCGCAAAC
TTTCACCAATGGACCAGAACTACCTGTGAAATTAATAACAGACATACTCCAAGCTGCCTTTGTGTGCTTA
ATCACGTATACTCACGTGCTCAATAGTCACCAATGCCCTCCCTCTTGGCCCTCTCCTTTTCTTTTTTCGA
CCGAATTAATTCTTGAAGACGAAAGGGCCTCGTGATACGCCTATTTTTATAGGTTAATGTCATGATAATA
ATGGTTTCTTAGACGTCAGGTGGCACTTTTCGGGGAAATGTGCGCGGAACCCCTATTTGTTTATTTTTCT
AAATACATTCAAATATGTATCCGCTCATGAGACAATAACCCTGATAAATGCTTCAATAATATTGAAAAAG
GAAGAGTATGAGTATTCAACATTTCCGTGTCGCCCTTATTCCCTTTTTTGCGGCATTTTGCCTTCCTGTT
TTTGCTCACCCAGAAACGCTGGTGAAAGTAAAAGATGCTGAAGATCAGTTGGGTGCACGAGTGGGTTACA
TCGAACTGGATCTCAACAGCGGTAAGATCCTTGAGAGTTTTCGCCCCGAAGAACGTTTTCCAATGATGAG
CACTTTTAAAGTTCTGCTATGTGGCGCGGTATTATCCCGTATTGACGCCGGGCAAGAGCAACTCGGTCGC
CGCATACACTATTCTCAGAATGACTTGGTTGAGTACTCACCAGTCACAGAAAAGCATCTTACGGATGGCA
TGACAGTAAGAGAATTATGCAGTGCTGCCATAACCATGAGTGATAACACTGCGGCCAACTTACTTCTGAC
AACGATCGGAGGACCGAAGGAGCTAACCGCTTTTTTGCACAACATGGGGGATCATGTAACTCGCCTTGAT
CGTTGGGAACCGGAGCTGAATGAAGCCATACCAAACGACGAGCGTGACACCACGATGCCTGTAGCAATGG
CAACAACGTTGCGCAAACTATTAACTGGCGAACTACTTACTCTAGCTTCCCGGCAACAATTAATAGACTG
GATGGAGGCGGATAAAGTTGCAGGACCACTTCTGCGCTCGGCCCTTCCGGCTGGCTGGTTTATTGCTGAT
AAATCTGGAGCCGGTGAGCGTGGGTCTCGCGGTATCATTGCAGCACTGGGGCCAGATGGTAAGCCCTCCC
GTATCGTAGTTATCTACACGACGGGGAGTCAGGCAACTATGGATGAACGAAATAGACAGATCGCTGAGAT
AGGTGCCTCACTGATTAAGCATTGGTAACTGTCAGACCAAGTTTACTCATATATACTTTAGATTGATTTA
AAACTTCATTTTTAATTTAAAAGGATCTAGGTGAAGATCCTTTTTGATAATCTCATGACCAAAATCCCTT
AACGTGAGTTTTCGTTCCACTGAGCGTCAGACCCCGTAGAAAAGATCAAAGGATCTTCTTGAGATCCTTT
TTTTCTGCGCGTAATCTGCTGCTTGCAAACAAAAAAACCACCGCTACCAGCGGTGGTTTGTTTGCCGGAT
CAAGAGCTACCAACTCTTTTTCCGAAGGTAACTGGCTTCAGCAGAGCGCAGATACCAAATACTGTTCTTC
TAGTGTAGCCGTAGTTAGGCCACCACTTCAAGAACTCTGTAGCACCGCCTACATACCTCGCTCTGCTAAT
CCTGTTACCAGTGGCTGCTGCCAGTGGCGATAAGTCGTGTCTTACCGGGTTGGACTCAAGACGATAGTTA
CCGGATAAGGCGCAGCGGTCGGGCTGAACGGGGGGTTCGTGCACACAGCCCAGCTTGGAGCGAACGACCT
ACACCGAACTGAGATACCTACAGCGTGAGCTATGAGAAAGCGCCACGCTTCCCGAAGGGAGAAAGGCGGA
CAGGTATCCGGTAAGCGGCAGGGTCGGAACAGGAGAGCGCACGAGGGAGCTTCCAGGGGGAAACGCCTGG
TATCTTTATAGTCCTGTCGGGTTTCGCCACCTCTGACTTGAGCGTCGATTTTTGTGATGCTCGTCAGGGG
GGCGGAGCCTATGGAAAAACGCCAGCAACGCGGCCTTTTTACGGTTCCTGGCCTTTTGCTGGCCTTTTGC
TCACATGTTCTTTCCTGCGTTATCCCCTGATTCTGTGGATAACCGTATTACCGCCTTTGAGTGAGCTGAT
ACCGCTCGCCGCAGCCGAACGACCGAGCGCAGCGAGTCAGTGAGCGAGGAAGCGGAAGAGCGCCCAATAC
GCAAACCGCCTCTCCCCGCGCGTTGGCCGATTCATTAATGCAGGATCCGGGATCGAAGAAATGATGGTAA
ATGAAATAGGAAATCAAGGAGCATGAAGGCAAAAGACAAATATAAGGGTCGAACGAAAAATAAAGTGAAA
AGTGTTGATATGATGTATTTGGCTTTGCGGCGCCGAAAAAACGAGTTTACGCAATTGCACAATCATGCTG
ACTCTGTGGCGGACCCGCGCTCTTGCCGGCCCGGCGATAACGCTGGGCGTGAGGCTGTGCCCGGCGGAGT
TTTTTGCGCCTGCATTTTCCAAGGTTTACCCTGCGCTAAGGGGCGAGATTGGAGAAGCAATAAGAATGCC
GGTTGGGGTTGCGATGATGACGACCACGACAACTGGTGTCATTATTTAAGTTGCCGAAAGAACCTGAGTG
CATTTGCAACATGAGTATACTAGAAGAATGAGCCAAGACTTGCGAGACGCGAGTTTGCCGGTGGTGCGAA
CAATAGAGCGACCATGACCTTGAAGGTGAGACGCGCATAACCGCTAGAGTACTTTGAAGAGGAAACAGCA
ATAGGGTTGCTACCAGTATAAATAGACAGGTACATACAACACTGGAAATGGTTGTCTGTTTGAGTACGCT
TTCAATTCATTTGGGTGTGCACTTTATTATGTTACAATATGGAAGGGAACTTTACACTTCTCCTATGCAC
ATATATTAATTAAAGTCCAATGCTAGTAGAGAAGGGGGGTAACACCCCTCCGCGCTCTTTTCCGATTTTT
TTCTAAACCGTGGAATATTTCGGATATCCTTTTGTTGTTTCCGGGTGTACAATATGGACTTCCTCTTTTC
TGGCAACCAAACCCATACATCGGGATTCCTATAATACCTTCGTTGGTCTCCCTAACATGTAGGTGGCGGA
GGGGAGATATACAATAGAACAGATACCAGACAAGACATAATGGGCTAAACAAGACTACACCAATTACACT
GCCTCATTGATG
